>Addgene plasmid #61937 | pET3a-hUb | depositor partial sequence | sequence record 101258 | hUb insert
ATGCAGATCTTCGTCAAGACGTTAACCGGTAAAACCATAACTCTAGAAGTTGAACCATCCGATACCATCG
AAAACGTTAAGGCTAAAATTCAAGACAAGGAAGGCATTCCACCTGATCAACAAAGATTGATCTTTGCCGG
TAAGCAGCTCGAGGACGGTAGAACGCTGTCTGATTACAACATTCAGAAGGAGTCGACCTTACATCTTGTC
TTAAGACTAAGAGGTGGTTGA
