>Addgene plasmid #61937 | pET3a-hUb | addgene partial sequence | sequence record 106906 | T7 5'-TAATACGACTCACTATAGGG-3'
TATTTTGTTTACTTTAAGAAGGAGATATACATATGCAGATCTTCGTCAAGACGTTAACCGGTAAAACCAT
AACTCTAGAAGTTGAACCATCCGATACCATCGAAAACGTTAAGGCTAAAATTCAAGACAAGGAAGGCATT
CCACCTGATCAACAAAGATTGATCTTTGCCGGTAAGCAGCTCGAGGACGGTAGAACGCTGTCTGATTACA
ACATTCAGAAGGAGTCGACCTTACATCTTGTCTTAAGACTAAGAGGTGGTTGAGGATCCGGCTGCTAACA
AAGCCCGAAAGGAAGCTGAGTTGGCTGCTGCCACCGCTGAGCAATAACTAGCATAACCCCTTGGGGCCTC
TAAACGGGTCTTGAGGGGTTTTTTGCTGAAAGGAGGAACTATATCCGGATATCCACAGGACGGGTGTGGT
CGCCATGATCGCGTAGTCGATAGTGGCTCCAAGTAGCGAAGCGAGCAGGACTGGGCGGCGGCCAAAGCGG
TCGGACAGTGCTCCGAGAACGGGTGCGCATAGAAATTGCATCAACGCATATAGCGCTAGCAGCACGCCAT
AGTGACTGGCGATGCTGTCGGAATGGACGATATCCCGCAAGAGGCCCGGCAGTACCGGCATAACCAAGCC
TATGCCTACAGCATCCAGGGTGACGGTGCCGAGGATGACGATGAGCGCATTGTTAGATTTCATACACGGT
GCCTGACTGCGTTAGCAATTTAACTGTGATAAACTACCGCATTAAAGCTTATCGATGATAAGCTGTCAAA
CATGAGAATTCTTGAAGACGAAAGGGCCTCGTGATACGCCTATTTTTATAGGTTAATGTCATGATAATAA
TGGTTTCTTAGACGTCAGGTGGCACTT
