>Addgene plasmid #61937 | pET3a-hUb | addgene partial sequence | sequence record 107318 | T7term 5'-GCTAGTTATTGCTCAGCGG-3'
AGCAGCCGGATCCTCAACCACCTCTTAGTCTTAAGACAAGATGTAAGGTCGACTCCTTCTGAATGTTGTA
ATCAGACAGCGTTCTACCGTCCTCGAGCTGCTTACCGGCAAAGATCAATCTTTGTTGATCAGGTGGAATG
CCTTCCTTGTCTTGAATTTTAGCCTTAACGTTTTCGATGGTATCGGATGGTTCAACTTCTAGAGTTATGG
TTTTACCGGTTAACGTCTTGACGAAGATCTGCATATGTATATCTCCTTCTTAAAGTTAAACAAAATTATT
TCTAGAGGGAAACCGTTGTGGTCTCCCTATAGTGAGTCGTATTAATTTCGCGGGATCGAGATCTCGATCC
TCTACGCCGGACGCATCGTGGCCGGCATCACCGGCGCCACAGGTGCGGTTGCTGGCGCCTATATCGCCGA
CATCACCGATGGGGAAGATCGGGCTCGCCACTTCGGGCTCATGAGCGCTTGTTTCGGCGTGGGTATGGTG
GCAGGCCCCGTGGCCGGGGGACTGTTGGGCGCCATCTCCTTGCATGCACCATTCCTTGCGGCGGCGGTGC
TCAACGGCCTCAACCTACTACTGGGCTGCTTCCTAATGCAGGAGTCGCATAAGGGAGAGCGTCGACCGAT
GCCCTTGAGAGCCTTCAACCCAGTCAGCTCCTTCCGGTGGGCGCGGGGCATGACTATCGTCGCCGCACTT
ATGACTGTCTTCTTTATCATGCAACTCGTAGGACAGGTGCCGGCAGCGCTCTGGGTCATTTTCGGCGAGG
ACCGCTTTCGCTGGAGCGCGACGATGATCGGCCTGTCGCTTGCGGTATTCGGAATCTTGCACGCCCTCGC
TCAAGCCTTCGTCACTGGTCCCGCCACCAAACGTTTCGGCGAGAAGCAGGCCATTATCGCCGGCATGGCG
GCCGACGCGCTGGGCTACGTCTTGCTGGCGT
