[The description below was written by a language model from this plasmid's Addgene catalogue record.]
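Description:
pET3a-hUb is a bacterial expression plasmid for producing human ubiquitin in E. coli. It is built on the Novagen pET3a backbone (about 4.6 kb), giving a total size of roughly 4.8 kb. It carries ampicillin resistance for selection and is recorded as low copy. No feature table accompanies the record, so the origin of replication and other backbone elements are not individually documented here.

The insert is a human ubiquitin coding sequence of about 230 bp, associated in the record with the UBC gene. It was placed between the NdeI and BamHI sites of the vector, although the record does not say whether those sites survive. Expression is driven by the T7 promoter, so transcription depends on T7 RNA polymerase. This polymerase is normally supplied by an expression host carrying an inducible copy of its gene, whereas ordinary cloning strains such as DH5alpha, which lack it, serve for propagation. No affinity or epitope tag is listed, and NdeI cloning in pET vectors usually places the insert's own start codon at the translation initiation site, so the product may be untagged ubiquitin, though the record does not confirm this.

The plasmid was derived from an earlier pET3a construct encoding ubiquitin with an additional aspartate at position 77 (Ub-D77). That extra residue was removed by site-directed mutagenesis, which should restore the native 76-residue ubiquitin C-terminus. The stated purpose is simply expression of human ubiquitin in E. coli. The associated publication concerns the structural basis of activation and inhibition of the UCH37 deubiquitylase, suggesting that the recombinant protein was used for structural or biochemical studies of ubiquitin recognition and processing.
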