Addgene plasmid #61937: pET3a-hUb
Purpose: Expression of hUb in E.coli
Depositing lab: Chris Hill. Depositing organization: University of Utah. Publication: Structural Basis for the Activation and Inhibition of the UCH37 Deubiquitylase. VanderLinden RT, Hemmis CW, Schmitt B, Ndoja A, Whitby FG, Robinson H, Cohen RE, Yao T, Hill CP. Mol Cell. 2015 Feb 17. pii: S1097-2765(15)00017-9. doi: 10.1016/j.molcel.2015.01.016. PubMed 25702872.
Backbone
  Vector backbone: pET3a
  Backbone manufacturer: Novagen
  Backbone size w/o insert (bp): 4600
  Total vector size (bp): 4800
  Vector type: Bacterial Expression
Growth in bacteria
  Bacterial resistance: Ampicillin, 100 μg/mL
  Growth temperature: 37°C
  Growth strain: DH5alpha
  Copy number: Low Copy
Gene/Insert
  Gene/Insert name: human ubiquitin
  Species: H. sapiens (human)
  Insert size (bp): 230
  GenBank ID: AAA36789.1
  Entrez Gene: UBC (a.k.a. HMG20)
  Promoter: T7
  Cloning method: Restriction Enzyme; 5′ cloning site NdeI (unknown if destroyed); 3′ cloning site BamHI (unknown if destroyed)
  Sequencing primers: 5′ T7; 3′ T7 term
Resource information
  A portion of this plasmid was derived from a plasmid made by: Parent vector (pET3a-Ub-D77) was cloned and gifted to us by Cecile Pickart's Lab. Parent plasmid is now available from Addgene (Plasmid #18896).
Terms and licenses: Academic/Nonprofit Terms; Industry Terms: Not Available to Industry
Depositor comments: D77 was removed via Quickchange mutagenesis.
How to cite: pET3a-hUb was a gift from Chris Hill (Addgene plasmid # 61937 ; http://n2t.net/addgene:61937 ; RRID:Addgene_61937)
